>Addgene plasmid #53504 | pUAST myc Rab35 DN | addgene partial sequence | sequence record 83929 | pCasper-hs 5'-GCAACTACTGAAATCTGCCAAG-3'
GACTCTGATAGGGAATTGGGAATTCGTTAACAGATCTGCGGCCGCGCCGCATGGAGCAGAAACTCATCTC
TGAAGAGGATCTGAGATCTCGAGCTCAAGCTTCGAATTCTGCAGTCGACGGTACCGCGGGCCCGGGATCA
TCAACAAGTTTGTACAAAAAAGCAGGCTTAATGGCACGCGGCTTCGATCATCTATTCAAGTTGCTAATAA
TCGGCGATAGCGGCGTGGGCAAGAATTCGCTGCTCATCCGGTTCTCGGACGACACATTCTCAGGCAGTTA
CATCACCACCATCGGCGTGGACTTTAAGATCCGCACCGTGGACATCGAGGGCATGCGCGTAAAGCTGCAG
ATCTGGGACACGGCCGGGCAGGAGCGCTTCCGGACAATCACCAGCACCTACTACCGCGGCACCCACGGCG
TCATTGTCGTCTACGACGTCACGAACGGCGAATCCTTTGCGAACGTCCGCCGCTGGCTGGAGGAGATCCA
GAATAACTGCGATGTGGTTAAAAAAGTATTAGTGGGCAACAAGAACGACGATCCGGACAGGAAGGTGGTC
ATTACCGAAGACGCGCAACGGTTTGCGAAACAAATGGACATCGAGCTATTCGAGACATCTGCCAAAGACA
ACATAAACGTGGAGAACATGTTCTTGTCGATTACGCGACAGGTGCTCGATCACAAGCTGCGCACCTCCCC
CAACGAGCAGCAGAAGGACACGCTCCATCTGAAGCCCAATCCCAAGGGCAGCAAGGGTGGGAAGTGCTGC
AGGTGAAACCCAGCTTTCTTGTACAAAGTGGTTGATGATCCTCTAGAGGATCTTTGTGAAGGAACCTTAC
TTCTGTGGTGTGACATAATTGGACAAACTACCTACAGAGATTTAAAGCTCTAAGGTAAATATAAAAATTT
TTAAGTGTATAATGTGTTAAACTACTGATTCTAATTGTTTGTGTATTTTAG
