[The description below was written by a language model from this plasmid's Addgene catalogue record.]
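Description:
pUAST myc Rab35 DN is a Drosophila expression plasmid built on the pUAST backbone, the classic vector for the GAL4/UAS binary expression system. It is propagated in E. coli under ampicillin selection; the record lists the copy number as unknown, and no feature table is provided, so the origin of replication and other backbone elements are not itemised. pUAST vectors generally place the insert downstream of GAL4-responsive upstream activating sequences and a minimal heat-shock promoter, followed by an SV40 polyadenylation signal. This fits the recorded "GAL4" promoter entry and the pCasper-hs and SV40pA sequencing primer sites. The backbone family is also normally used for P-element-mediated germline transformation, although the record does not list those elements for this plasmid.

The insert is Drosophila melanogaster Rab35 (CG9575), a small Rab-family GTPase, carrying the S22N substitution. The "DN" in the name marks this as a dominant-negative form; mutations at this conserved nucleotide-binding position in Rab proteins typically favour the inactive, GDP-bound state and interfere with the endogenous protein. The coding sequence was introduced by Gateway recombination and is fused to an N-terminal myc epitope supplied by the backbone, allowing detection by immunostaining or western blot and pull-down of the tagged protein. Expression depends on GAL4, so the mutant can be driven in chosen tissues of transgenic flies or in cultured insect cells co-expressing GAL4. The associated publication concerns Rab35's control of actin bundling through recruitment of fascin as an effector, so the construct is suited to blocking Rab35 function in studies of that pathway.
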