Addgene plasmid #53504: pUAST myc Rab35 DN
Depositing lab: Matthew Scott. Depositing organization: Stanford University. Publication: Rab35 controls actin bundling by recruiting fascin as an effector protein. Zhang J, Fonovic M, Suyama K, Bogyo M, Scott MP. Science. 2009 Sep 4;325(5945):1250-4. doi: 10.1126/science.1174921. PubMed 19729655.
Backbone
  Vector backbone: pUAST
  Vector type: Insect Expression
Growth in bacteria
  Bacterial resistance: Ampicillin, 100 μg/mL
  Growth temperature: 37°C
  Growth strain: DH5alpha
  Copy number: Unknown
Gene/Insert
  Gene/Insert name: Rab35
  Species: D. melanogaster (fly)
  Mutation: S22N
  Entrez Gene: Rab35 (a.k.a. Dmel_CG9575, CG9575, DRab35, DmRab35, Dmel\CG9575, dRab35, rab35)
  Promoter: GAL4
  Tag / fusion protein: myc (N terminal on backbone)
  Cloning method: Gateway Cloning
  Sequencing primers: 5′ pCasper-hs; 3′ SV40pA-R
Terms and licenses: Academic/Nonprofit Terms; Industry Terms: Not Available to Industry
How to cite: pUAST myc Rab35 DN was a gift from Matthew Scott (Addgene plasmid # 53504 ; http://n2t.net/addgene:53504 ; RRID:Addgene_53504)
